Addgene plasmid #98220: AAV2_hSyn_iChloC_CA_Citrine
Purpose: Slow cycling (open for minutes) step-function artificial anion conducting channelrhodopsin (aACR). High light sensitivity. Activation with blue to green light, inactivation max with 605 nm (accelarates closure to ms). Codon optimized for mammalian expression.
Depositing lab: Simon Wiegert. Depositing organization: Universitaetsklinikum Hamburg-Eppendorf. Publication: Anion-conducting channelrhodopsins with tuned spectra and modified kinetics engineered for optogenetic manipulation of behavior. Wietek J, Rodriguez-Rozada S, Tutas J, Tenedini F, Grimm C, Oertner TG, Soba P, Hegemann P, Wiegert JS. Sci Rep. 2017 Nov 2;7(1):14957. doi: 10.1038/s41598-017-14330-y. PubMed 29097684.
Backbone
  Vector backbone: pAAV2
  Backbone size w/o insert (bp): 5303
  Vector type: Mammalian Expression, AAV
Growth in bacteria
  Bacterial resistance: Ampicillin, 100 μg/mL
  Growth temperature: 37°C
  Growth strain: NEB Stable
  Copy number: High Copy
Gene/Insert
  Gene/Insert name: Synthetic construct iChloC_C128A gene (alt names: iChloC; CrChR2)
  Species: Synthetic; Chlamydomonas reinhardtii
  Insert size (bp): 927
  Mutation: E83Q, E90R, E101S, C128A, T159C, D156N
  Promoter: human synapsin
  Tag / fusion protein: Citrine (C terminal on insert)
  Cloning method: Restriction Enzyme; 5′ cloning site EcoRI (not destroyed); 3′ cloning site XhoI (not destroyed)
  Sequencing primers: 5′ GACTCAGCGCTGCCTCAGTCTG; 3′ TGAACAGCTCCTCGCCCTTG
Terms and licenses: Academic/Nonprofit Terms; Industry Terms: Not Available to Industry
Depositor comments: Please visit https://www.biorxiv.org/content/early/2017/06/27/156422 for bioRxiv preprint.
How to cite: AAV2_hSyn_iChloC_CA_Citrine was a gift from Simon Wiegert (Addgene plasmid # 98220 ; http://n2t.net/addgene:98220 ; RRID:Addgene_98220)
