[The description below was written by a language model from this plasmid's Addgene catalogue record and pLannotate feature annotations shown in this document.]
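Description:
AAV2_hSyn_iChloC_CA_Citrine is an AAV transfer plasmid built on a pAAV2 backbone for neuron-specific expression of an inhibitory optogenetic tool in mammalian cells. It is maintained in bacteria through a high-copy ColE1/pUC-type origin and selected with ampicillin via the β-lactamase gene. An f1 phage origin and a remnant of lacZα are also present in the backbone. The expression cassette is flanked by AAV2 inverted terminal repeats, the elements needed for replication and packaging of the cassette into recombinant AAV particles. Both ITRs are annotated only as fragments in the sequenced record, and the right-hand one is particularly short.

Between the ITRs, the human synapsin I promoter drives a 927 bp mammalian codon-optimized coding sequence for iChloC_C128A, a synthetic derivative of Chlamydomonas reinhardtii channelrhodopsin-2 carrying E83Q, E90R, E101S, C128A, D156N and T159C. The automated annotation labels this region as ChR2(H134R), a nearest-match call reflecting its channelrhodopsin-2 ancestry rather than the catalogued mutant. These substitutions convert the cation channel into an artificial anion-conducting channelrhodopsin with step-function behaviour. It is highly light sensitive, is opened by blue to green light and stays open for minutes. Light around 605 nm accelerates closure to the millisecond range. Citrine, a yellow fluorescent protein, is fused to the C terminus to visualize expressing cells. A WPRE follows to enhance transcript stability and expression, and an SV40 polyadenylation signal lies downstream, annotated on the reverse strand. The construct is intended for sustained, light-switchable silencing of neurons, delivered either by transfection or as packaged AAV.
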