Features (pLannotate 1.2.2; 14 found; start..end, strand, type, name):
     30..162     -  repeat_region  AAV2 ITR (fragment): inverted terminal repeat of adeno-associated virus serotype 2 inverted
    244..691     +  promoter       hSyn promoter: human synapsin I promoter; confers neuron-specific expression (Kügler et al., 2003)
    715..1641    +  CDS            ChR2(H134R): H134R mutant of an N-terminal fragment of channelrhodopsin-2 from the alga Chlamydomonas reinhardtii (Nagel et al., 2005) blue light-activated cation channel
   1654..2370    +  CDS            Citrine: Citrine is a basic (constitutively fluorescent) yellow fluorescent protein published in 2001, derived from Aequorea victoria. It has moderate acid sensitivity.
   2386..2974    +  misc_feature   WPRE: woodchuck hepatitis virus posttranscriptional regulatory element
   2975..2994    +  misc_feature   MCS (fragment): pBluescript multiple cloning site
   3023..3144    -  polyA_signal   SV40 poly(A) signal: SV40 polyadenylation signal
   3167..3235    -  CDS            large T antigen (fragment): large T antigen from SV40 (simian virus 40)
   3306..3363    +  repeat_region  AAV2 ITR (fragment): inverted terminal repeat of adeno-associated virus serotype 2 inverted
   3523..4111    -  rep_origin     ori: high-copy-number ColE1/pMB1/pBR322/pUC origin of replication
   4282..5142    -  CDS            AmpR: β-lactamase; bla; confers resistance to ampicillin, carbenicillin, and related antibiotics
   5143..5247    -  promoter       AmpR promoter: bla
   5300..5728    -  rep_origin     f1 ori (sequence partly withheld): f1 bacteriophage origin of replication; arrow indicates direction of (+) strand synthesis
   5733..35      -  CDS            lacZα (fragment) (across the origin): LacZα fragment of β-galactosidase; lacZ fragment
>Addgene plasmid #98220 | AAV2_hSyn_iChloC_CA_Citrine | addgene full sequence | sequence record 256053 | Addgene NGS Result
GATCGGTGCGGGCCTCTTCGCTATTACGCCAGCTGCGCGCTCGCTCGCTCACTGAGGCCGCCCGGGCAAA
GCCCGGGCGTCGGGCGACCTTTGGTCGCCCGGCCTCAGTGAGCGAGCGAGCGCGCAGAGAGGGAGTGGCC
AACTCCATCACTAGGGGTTCCTTGTAGTTAATGATTAACCCGCCATGCTACTTATCTACGTAGCCATGCT
CTAGGAAGATCTCTGCAGAGGGCCCTGCGTATGAGTGCAAGTGGGTTTTAGGACCAGGATGAGGCGGGGT
GGGGGTGCCTACCTGACGACCGACCCCGACCCACTGGACAAGCACCCAACCCCCATTCCCCAAATTGCGC
ATCCCCTATCAGAGAGGGGGAGGGGAAACAGGATGCGGCGAGGCGCGTGCGCACTGCCAGCTTCAGCACC
GCGGACAGTGCCTTCGCCCCCGCCTGGCGGCGCGCGCCACCGCCGCCTCAGCACTGAAGGCGCGCTGACG
TCACTCGCCGGTCCCCCGCAAACTCCCCTTCCCGGCCACCTTGGTCGCGTCCGCGCCGCCGCCGGCCCAG
CCGGACCGCACCACGCGAGGCGCGAGATAGGGGGGCACGGGCGCGACCATCTGCGCTGCGGCGCCGGCGA
CTCAGCGCTGCCTCAGTCTGCGGTGGGCAGCGGAGGAGTCGTGTCGTGCCTGAGAGCGCAGTCGAATTCA
AGCTGCTAGCCACCATGGACTATGGCGGCGCTTTGTCTGCCGTCGGACGCGAACTTTTGTTCGTTACTAA
TCCTGTGGTGGTGAACGGGTCCGTCCTGGTCCCTGAGGATCAATGTTACTGTGCCGGATGGATTGAATCT
CGCGGCACGAACGGCGCTCAGACCGCGTCAAATGTCCTGCAGTGGCTTGCAGCAGGATTCAGCATTTTGC
TGCTGATGTTCTATGCCTACCAAACCTGGAAATCTACATGCGGCTGGGAGCAGATCTATGTGTGCGCCAT
TAGAATGGTTAAGGTGATTCTCGAGTTCTTTTTTAGCTTTAAGAATCCCTCTATGCTCTACCTTGCCACA
GGACACCGGGTGCAGTGGCTGCGCTATGCAGAGTGGCTGCTCACTGCTCCTGTCATCCTTATCCACCTGA
GCAACCTCACCGGCCTGAGCAACGACTACAGCAGGAGAACCATGGGACTCCTTGTCTCAAACATCGGGTG
TATCGTGTGGGGGGCTACCAGCGCCATGGCAACCGGCTATGTTAAAGTCATCTTCTTTTGTCTTGGATTG
TGCTATGGCGCGAACACATTTTTTCACGCCGCCAAAGCATATATCGAGGGTTATCATACTGTGCCAAAGG
GTCGGTGCCGCCAGGTCGTGACCGGCATGGCATGGCTGTTTTTCGTGAGCTGGGGTATGTTCCCAATTCT
CTTCATTTTGGGGCCCGAAGGTTTTGGAGTCCTGAGCGTCTATGGCTCCACCGTAGGTCACACGATTATT
GATCTGATGAGTAAAAATTGTTGGGGGTTGTTGGGACACTACCTGCGCGTCCTGATCCACGAGCACATAT
TGATTCACGGAGATATCCGCAAAACCACCAAACTGAACATCGGCGGAACGGAGATCGAGGTCGAGACTCT
CGTCGAAGACGAAGCCGAGGCCGGAGCCGTGGCGGCACTCGAGATGGTGAGCAAGGGCGAGGAGCTGTTC
ACCGGGGTGGTGCCCATCCTGGTCGAGCTGGACGGCGACGTAAACGGCCACAAGTTCAGCGTGTCCGGCG
AGGGCGAGGGCGATGCCACCTACGGCAAGCTGACCCTGAAGTTCATCTGCACCACCGGCAAGCTGCCCGT
GCCCTGGCCCACCCTCGTGACCACCTTCGGCTACGGCCTGATGTGCTTCGCCCGCTACCCCGACCACATG
AAGCAGCACGACTTCTTCAAGTCCGCCATGCCCGAAGGCTACGTCCAGGAGCGCACCATCTTCTTCAAGG
ACGACGGCAACTACAAGACCCGCGCCGAGGTGAAGTTCGAGGGCGACACCCTGGTGAACCGCATCGAGCT
GAAGGGCATCGACTTCAAGGAGGACGGCAACATCCTGGGGCACAAGCTGGAGTACAACTACAACAGCCAC
AACGTCTATATCATGGCCGACAAGCAGAAGAACGGCATCAAGGTGAACTTCAAGATCCGCCACAACATCG
AGGACGGCAGCGTGCAGCTCGCCGACCACTACCAGCAGAACACCCCCATCGGCGACGGCCCCGTGCTGCT
GCCCGACAACCACTACCTGAGCTACCAGTCCGCCCTGAGCAAAGACCCCAACGAGAAGCGCGATCACATG
GTCCTGCTGGAGTTCGTGACCGCCGCCGGGATCACTCTCGGCATGGACGAGCTGTACAAGTAGAAGCTTA
TCGATAATCAACCTCTGGATTACAAAATTTGTGAAAGATTGACTGGTATTCTTAACTATGTTGCTCCTTT
TACGCTATGTGGATACGCTGCTTTAATGCCTTTGTATCATGCTATTGCTTCCCGTATGGCTTTCATTTTC
TCCTCCTTGTATAAATCCTGGTTGCTGTCTCTTTATGAGGAGTTGTGGCCCGTTGTCAGGCAACGTGGCG
TGGTGTGCACTGTGTTTGCTGACGCAACCCCCACTGGTTGGGGCATTGCCACCACCTGTCAGCTCCTTTC
CGGGACTTTCGCTTTCCCCCTCCCTATTGCCACGGCGGAACTCATCGCCGCCTGCCTTGCCCGCTGCTGG
ACAGGGGCTCGGCTGTTGGGCACTGACAATTCCGTGGTGTTGTCGGGGAAATCATCGTCCTTTCCTTGGC
TGCTCGCCTGTGTTGCCACCTGGATTCTGCGCGGGACGTCCTTCTGCTACGTCCCTTCGGCCCTCAATCC
AGCGGACCTTCCTTCCCGCGGCCTGCTGCCGGCTCTGCGGCCTCTTCCGCGTCTTCGCCTTCGCCCTCAG
ACGAGTCGGATCTCCCTTTGGGCCGCCTCCCCGCATCGATACCGTCGACCTCGACCCGGGCGGCCGCTTC
GAGCAGACATGATAAGATACATTGATGAGTTTGGACAAACCACAACTAGAATGCAGTGAAAAAAATGCTT
TATTTGTGAAATTTGTGATGCTATTGCTTTATTTGTAACCATTATAAGCTGCAATAAACAAGTTAACAAC
AACAATTGCATTCATTTTATGTTTCAGGTTCAGGGGGAGATGTGGGAGGTTTTTTAAAGCAAGTAAAACC
TCTACAAATGTGGTAAAATCGATAAGGATCTTCCTAGAGCATGGCTACGTAGATAAGTAGCATGGCGGGT
TAATCATTAACTACAAGGAACCCCTAGTGATGGAGTTGGCCACTCCCTCTCTGCGCGCTCGCTCGCTCAC
TGACTCGCTGCGCTCGGTCGTTCGGCTGCGGCGAGCGGTATCAGCTCACTCAAAGGCGGTAATACGGTTA
TCCACAGAATCAGGGGATAACGCAGGAAAGAACATGTGAGCAAAAGGCCAGCAAAAGGCCAGGAACCGTA
AAAAGGCCGCGTTGCTGGCGTTTTTCCATAGGCTCCGCCCCCCTGACGAGCATCACAAAAATCGACGCTC
AAGTCAGAGGTGGCGAAACCCGACAGGACTATAAAGATACCAGGCGTTTCCCCCTGGAAGCTCCCTCGTG
CGCTCTCCTGTTCCGACCCTGCCGCTTACCGGATACCTGTCCGCCTTTCTCCCTTCGGGAAGCGTGGCGC
TTTCTCATAGCTCACGCTGTAGGTATCTCAGTTCGGTGTAGGTCGTTCGCTCCAAGCTGGGCTGTGTGCA
CGAACCCCCCGTTCAGCCCGACCGCTGCGCCTTATCCGGTAACTATCGTCTTGAGTCCAACCCGGTAAGA
CACGACTTATCGCCACTGGCAGCAGCCACTGGTAACAGGATTAGCAGAGCGAGGTATGTAGGCGGTGCTA
CAGAGTTCTTGAAGTGGTGGCCTAACTACGGCTACACTAGAAGAACAGTATTTGGTATCTGCGCTCTGCT
GAAGCCAGTTACCTTCGGAAAAAGAGTTGGTAGCTCTTGATCCGGCAAACAAACCACCGCTGGTAGCGGT
GGTTTTTTTGTTTGCAAGCAGCAGATTACGCGCAGAAAAAAAGGATCTCAAGAAGATCCTTTGATCTTTT
CTACGGGGTCTGACGCTCAGTGGAACGAAAACTCACGTTAAGGGATTTTGGTCATGAGATTATCAAAAAG
GATCTTCACCTAGATCCTTTTAAATTAAAAATGAAGTTTTAAATCAATCTAAAGTATATATGAGTAAACT
TGGTCTGACAGTTACCAATGCTTAATCAGTGAGGCACCTATCTCAGCGATCTGTCTATTTCGTTCATCCA
TAGTTGCCTGACTCCCCGTCGTGTAGATAACTACGATACGGGAGGGCTTACCATCTGGCCCCAGTGCTGC
AATGATACCGCGAGACCCACGCTCACCGGCTCCAGATTTATCAGCAATAAACCAGCCAGCCGGAAGGGCC
GAGCGCAGAAGTGGTCCTGCAACTTTATCCGCCTCCATCCAGTCTATTAATTGTTGCCGGGAAGCTAGAG
TAAGTAGTTCGCCAGTTAATAGTTTGCGCAACGTTGTTGCCATTGCTACAGGCATCGTGGTGTCACGCTC
GTCGTTTGGTATGGCTTCATTCAGCTCCGGTTCCCAACGATCAAGGCGAGTTACATGATCCCCCATGTTG
TGCAAAAAAGCGGTTAGCTCCTTCGGTCCTCCGATCGTTGTCAGAAGTAAGTTGGCCGCAGTGTTATCAC
TCATGGTTATGGCAGCACTGCATAATTCTCTTACTGTCATGCCATCCGTAAGATGCTTTTCTGTGACTGG
TGAGTACTCAACCAAGTCATTCTGAGAATAGTGTATGCGGCGACCGAGTTGCTCTTGCCCGGCGTCAATA
CGGGATAATACCGCGCCACATAGCAGAACTTTAAAAGTGCTCATCATTGGAAAACGTTCTTCGGGGCGAA
AACTCTCAAGGATCTTACCGCTGTTGAGATCCAGTTCGATGTAACCCACTCGTGCACCCAACTGATCTTC
AGCATCTTTTACTTTCACCAGCGTTTCTGGGTGAGCAAAAACAGGAAGGCAAAATGCCGCAAAAAAGGGA
ATAAGGGCGACACGGAAATGTTGAATACTCATACTCTTCCTTTTTCAATATTATTGAAGCATTTATCAGG
GTTATTGTCTCATGAGCGGATACATATTTGAATGTATTTAGAAAAATAAACAAATAGGGGTTCCGCGCAC
ATTTCCCCGAAAAGTGCCACCTAAATTGTAAGCGTTAATATTTTGTTAAAATTCGCGTTAAATTTTTGTT
AAATCAGCTCATTTTTTAACCAATAGGCCGAAATCGGCAAAATCCCTTATAAATCAAAAGAATAGACCGA
GATAGGGT
[37 nt withheld, positions 5399-5435]
AAAGAACGTGGACTCCAACGTCAAAGG
[49 nt withheld, positions 5463-5511]
T
[91 nt withheld, positions 5513-5603]
G
[124 nt withheld, positions 5605-5728]
CCCATTCGCCATTCAGGCTGCGCAACTGTTGGGAAGGGC
