>Addgene plasmid #98220 | AAV2_hSyn_iChloC_CA_Citrine | depositor partial sequence | sequence record 180057 | iChloC_C128A gene
ATGGACTATGGCGGCGCTTTGTCTGCCGTCGGACGCGAACTTTTGTTCGTTACTAATCCTGTGGTGGTGA
ACGGGTCCGTCCTGGTCCCTGAGGATCAATGTTACTGTGCCGGATGGATTGAATCTCGCGGCACGAACGG
CGCTCAGACCGCGTCAAATGTCCTGCAGTGGCTTGCAGCAGGATTCAGCATTTTGCTGCTGATGTTCTAT
GCCTACCAAACCTGGAAATCTACATGCGGCTGGGAGCAGATCTATGTGTGCGCCATTAGAATGGTTAAGG
TGATTCTCGAGTTCTTTTTTAGCTTTAAGAATCCCTCTATGCTCTACCTTGCCACAGGACACCGGGTGCA
GTGGCTGCGCTATGCAGAGTGGCTGCTCACTGCTCCTGTCATCCTTATCCACCTGAGCAACCTCACCGGC
CTGAGCAACGACTACAGCAGGAGAACCATGGGACTCCTTGTCTCAAACATCGGGTGTATCGTGTGGGGGG
CTACCAGCGCCATGGCAACCGGCTATGTTAAAGTCATCTTCTTTTGTCTTGGATTGTGCTATGGCGCGAA
CACATTTTTTCACGCCGCCAAAGCATATATCGAGGGTTATCATACTGTGCCAAAGGGTCGGTGCCGCCAG
GTCGTGACCGGCATGGCATGGCTGTTTTTCGTGAGCTGGGGTATGTTCCCAATTCTCTTCATTTTGGGGC
CCGAAGGTTTTGGCGTCCTGAGCGTCTATGGCTCCACCGTAGGTCACACGATTATTGATCTGATGAGTAA
AAATTGTTGGGGGTTGTTGGGACACTACCTGCGCGTCCTGATCCACGAGCACATATTGATTCACGGAGAT
ATCCGCAAAACCACCAAACTGAACATCGGCGGAACGGAGATCGAGGTCGAGACTCTCGTCGAAGACGAAG
CCGAGGCCGGAGCCGTG
